>Addgene plasmid #117802 | BioBrick pET-24a(+) | addgene full sequence | sequence record 252167 | Addgene NGS Result
GAATTCGCGGCCGCTTCTAGAGCGATCCCGCGAAATTAATACGACTCACTATAGGGGAATTGTGAGCGGA
TAACAATTCCCCACTAGAAATAATTTTGTTTAACTTTAAGAAGGAGATATACATATGCACCACTCGAGTT
ATCTGTTAGTTTTTTTCTACTAGACTGCTAACAAAGCCCGAAAGGAAGCTGAGTTGGCTGCTGCCACCGC
TGAGCAATAACTAGCATAACCCCTTGGGGCCTCTAAACGGGTCTTGAGGGGTTTTTTGCTGAAAGGAGGA
ACTACTAGTAGCGGCCGCTGCAGTCCGGATTGGCGAATGGG
[124 nt withheld, positions 322-445]
C
[91 nt withheld, positions 447-537]
A
[49 nt withheld, positions 539-587]
CCTTTGACGTTGGAGTCCACGTTCTTT
[37 nt withheld, positions 615-651]
ACCCTATCTCGGTCTATTCTTTTGATTTATAAGGGATTTTGCCGATTTCGGCCTATTGGTTAAAAAATGA
GCTGATTTAACAAAAATTTAACGCGAATTTTAACAAAATATTAACGCTTACAATTTAGGTGGCACTTTTC
GGGGAAATGTGCGCGGAACCCCTATTTGTTTATTTTTCTAAATACATTCAAATATGTATCCGCTCATGAA
TTAATTCTTAGAAAAACTCATCGAGCATCAAATGAAACTGCAATTTATTCATATCAGGATTATCAATACC
ATATTTTTGAAAAAGCCGTTTCTGTAATGAAGGAGAAAACTCACCGAGGCAGTTCCATAGGATGGCAAGA
TCCTGGTATCGGTCTGCGATTCCGACTCGTCCAACATCAATACAACCTATTAATTTCCCCTCGTCAAAAA
TAAGGTTATCAAGTGAGAAATCACCATGAGTGACGACTGAATCCGGTGAGAATGGCAAAAGTTTATGCAT
TTCTTTCCAGACTTGTTCAACAGGCCAGCCATTACGCTCGTCATCAAAATCACTCGCATCAACCAAACCG
TTATTCATTCGTGATTGCGCCTGAGCGAGACGAAATACGCGATCGCTGTTAAAAGGACAATTACAAACAG
GAATCGAATGCAACCGGCGCAGGAACACTGCCAGCGCATCAACAATATTTTCACCTGAATCAGGATATTC
TTCTAATACCTGGAATGCTGTTTTCCCGGGGATCGCAGTGGTGAGTAACCATGCATCATCAGGAGTACGG
ATAAAATGCTTGATGGTCGGAAGAGGCATAAATTCCGTCAGCCAGTTTAGTCTGACCATCTCATCTGTAA
CATCATTGGCAACGCTACCTTTGCCATGTTTCAGAAACAACTCTGGCGCATCGGGCTTCCCATACAATCG
ATAGATTGTCGCACCTGATTGCCCGACATTATCGCGAGCCCATTTATACCCATATAAATCAGCATCCATG
TTGGAATTTAATCGCGGCCTAGAGCAAGACGTTTCCCGTTGAATATGGCTCATAACACCCCTTGTATTAC
TGTTTATGTAAGCAGACAGTTTTATTGTTCATGACCAAAATCCCTTAACGTGAGTTTTCGTTCCACTGAG
CGTCAGACCCCGTAGAAAAGATCAAAGGATCTTCTTGAGATCCTTTTTTTCTGCGCGTAATCTGCTGCTT
GCAAACAAAAAAACCACCGCTACCAGCGGTGGTTTGTTTGCCGGATCAAGAGCTACCAACTCTTTTTCAA
GGTAACTGGCTTCAGCAGAGCGCAGATACCAAATACTGTCCTTCTAGTGTAGCCGTAGTTAGGCCACCAC
TTCAAGAACTCTGTAGCACCGCCTACATACCTCGCTCTGCTAATCCTGTTACCAGTGGCTGCTGCCAGTG
GCGATAAGTCGTGTCTTACCGGGTTGGACTCAAGACGATAGTTACCGGATAAGGCGCAGCGGTCGGGCTG
AACGGGGGGTTCGTGCACACAGCCCAGCTTGGAGCGAACGACCTACACCGAACTGAGATACCTACAGCGT
GAGCTATGAGAAAGCGCCACGCTTCCCGAAGGGAGAAAGGCGGACAGGTATCCGGTAAGCGGCAGGGTCG
GAACAGGAGAGCGCACGAGGGAGCTTCCAGGGGGAAACGCCTGGTATCTTTATAGTCCTGTCGGGTTTCG
CCACCTCTGACTTGAGCGTCGATTTTTGTGATGCTCGTCAGGGGGGCGGAGCCTATGGAAAAACGCCAGC
AACGCGGCCTTTTTACGGTTCCTGGCCTTTTGCTGGCCTTTTGCTCACATGTTCTTTCCTGCGTTATCCC
CTGATTCTGTGGATAACCGTATTACCGCCTTTGAGTGAGCTGATACCGCTCGCCGCAGCCGAACGACCGA
GCGCAGCGAGTCAGTGAGCGAGGAAGCGGAAGAGCGCCTGATGCGGTATTTTCTCCTTACGCATCTGTGC
GGTATTTCACACCGCAATGGTGCACTCTCAGTACAATCTGCTCTGATGCCGCATAGTTAAGCCAGTATAC
ACTCCGCTATCGCTACGTGACTGGGTCATGGCTGCGCCCCGACACCCGCCAACACCCGCTGACGCGCCCT
GACGGGCTTGTCTGCTCCCGGCATCCGCTTACAGACAAGCTGTGACCGTCTCCGGGAGCTGCATGTGTCA
GAGGTTTTCACCGTCATCACCGAAACGCGCGAGGCAGCTGCGGTAAAGCTCATCAGCGTGGTCGTGAAGC
GATTCACAGATGTCTGCCTGTTCATCCGCGTCCAGCTCGTTGAGTTTCTCCAGAAGCGTTAATGTCTGGC
TTCTGATAAAGCGGGCCATGTTAAGGGCGGTTTTTTCCTGTTTGGTCACTGATGCCTCCGTGTAAGGGGG
ATTTCTGTTCATGGGGGTAATGATACCGATGAAACGAGAGAGGATGCTCACGATACGGGTTACTGATGAT
GAACATGCCCGGTTACTGGAACGTTGTGAGGGTAAACAACTGGCGGTATGGATGCGGCGGGACCAGAGAA
AAATCACTCAGGGTCAATGCCAGCGCTTCGTTAATACAGATGTAGGTGTTCCACAGGGTAGCCAGCAGCA
TCCTGCGATGCAGATCCGGAACATAATGGTGCAGGGCGCTGACTTCCGCGTTTCCAGACTTTACGAAACA
CGGAAACCGAAGACCATTCATGTTGTTGCTCAGGTCGCAGACGTTTTGCAGCAGCAGTCGCTTCACGTTC
GCTCGCGTATCGGTGATTCATTCTGCTAACCAGTAAGGCAACCCCGCCAGCCTAGCCGGGTCCTCAACGA
CAGGAGCACGATCATGCGCACCCGTGGGGCCGCCATGCCGGCGATAATGGCCTGCTTCTCGCCGAAACGT
TTGGTGGCGGGACCAGTGACGAAGGCTTGAGCGAGGGCGTGCAAGATTCCGAATACCGCAAGCGACAGGC
CGATCATCGTCGCGCTCCAGCGAAAGCGGTCCTCGCCGAAAATGACCCAGAGCGCTGCCGGCACCTGTCC
TACGAGTTGCATGATAAAGAAGACAGTCATAAGTGCGGCGACGATAGTCATGCCCCGCGCCCACCGGAAG
GAGCTGACTGGGTTGAAGGCTCTCAAGGGCATCGGTCGAGATCCCGGTGCCTAATGAGTGAGCTAACTTA
CATTAATTGCGTTGCGCTCACTGCCCGCTTTCCAGTCGGGAAACCTGTCGTGCCAGCTGCATTAATGAAT
CGGCCAACGCGCGGGGAGAGGCGGTTTGCGTATTGGGCGCCAGGGTGGTTTTTCTTTTCACCAGTGAGAC
GGGCAACAGCTGATTGCCCTTCACCGCCTGGCCCTGAGAGAGTTGCAGCAAGCGGTCCACGCTGGTTTGC
CCCAGCAGGCGAAAATCCTGTTTGATGGTGGTTAACGGCGGGATATAACATGAGCTGTCTTCGGTATCGT
CGTATCCCACTACCGAGATATCCGCACCAACGCGCAGCCCGGACTCGGTAATGGCGCGCATTGCGCCCAG
CGCCATCTGATCGTTGGCAACCAGCATCGCAGTGGGAACGATGCCCTCATTCAGCATTTGCATGGTTTGT
TGAAAACCGGACATGGCACTCCAGTCGCCTTCCCGTTCCGCTATCGGCTGAATTTGATTGCGAGTGAGAT
ATTTATGCCAGCCAGCCAGACGCAGACGCGCCGAGACAGAACTTAATGGGCCCGCTAACAGCGCGATTTG
CTGGTGACCCAATGCGACCAGATGCTCCACGCCCAGTCGCGTACCGTCTTCATGGGAGAAAATAATACTG
TTGATGGGTGTCTGGTCAGAGACATCAAGAAATAACGCCGGAACATTAGTGCAGGCAGCTTCCACAGCAA
TGGCATCCTGGTCATCCAGCGGATAGTTAATGATCAGCCCACTGACGCGTTGCGCGAGAAGATTGTGCAC
CGCCGCTTTACAGGCTTCGACGCCGCTTCGTTCTACCATCGACACCACCACGCTGGCACCCAGTTGATCG
GCGCGAGATTTAATCGCCGCGACAATTTGCGACGGCGCGTGCAGGGCCAGACTGGAGGTGGCAACGCCAA
TCAGCAACGACTGTTTGCCCGCCAGTTGTTGTGCCACGCGGTTGGGAATGTAATTCAGCTCCGCCATCGC
CGCTTCCACTTTTTCCCGCGTTTTCGCAGAAACGTGGCTGGCCTGGTTCACCACGCGGGAAACGGTCTGA
TAAGAGACACCGGCATACTCTGCGACATCGTATAACGTTACTGGTTTCACATTCACCACCCTGAATTGAC
TCTCTTCCGGGCGCTATCATGCCATACCGCGAAAGGTTTTGCGCCATTCGATGGTGTCCGGGATCTCGAC
GCTCTCCCTTATGCGACTCCTGCATTAGGAAGCAGCCCAGTAGTAGGTTGAGGCCGTTGAGCACCGCCGC
CGCAAGGAATGGTGCATGCAAGGAGATGGCGCCCAACAGTCCCCCGGCCACGGGGCCTGCCACCATACCC
ACGCCGAAACAAGCGCTCATGAGCCCGAAGTGGCGAGCCCGATCTTCCCCATCGGTGATGTCGGCGATAT
AGGCGCCAGCAACCGCACCTGTGGCGCCGGTGATGCCGGCCACGATGCGTCCGGCGTAGAGGATCGAGAT
CT
Features (pLannotate 1.2.2; 19 found; start..end, strand, type, name):
      1..22      +  misc_feature   BioBrick prefix: BioBrick prefix for parts that do not start with "ATG"
     37..55      +  promoter       T7 promoter: promoter for bacteriophage T7 RNA polymerase
     56..80      +  protein_bind   lac operator: The lac repressor binds to the lac operator to inhibit transcription in E. coli. This inhibition can be relieved by adding lactose or isopropyl-β-D-thiogalactopyranoside (IPTG). lac repressor encoded by lacI
     95..117     +  RBS            RBS: efficient ribosome binding site from bacteriophage T7 gene 10 (Olins and Rangwala, 1989)
    165..213     +  CDS            SET1 (fragment): solubility-enhancement tag derived from T7 phage gene 10B
    221..268     +  terminator     T7 terminator: transcription terminator for bacteriophage T7 RNA polymerase
    283..303     +  misc_feature   BioBrick suffix: universal suffix for all parts
    322..750     +  rep_origin     f1 ori (sequence partly withheld): f1 bacteriophage origin of replication; arrow indicates direction of (+) strand synthesis
    803..860     +  promoter       AmpR promoter (fragment): bla
    869..1684    -  CDS            KanR: aminoglycoside phosphotransferase; aph(3')-Ia; confers resistance to kanamycin in bacteria or G418 (Geneticin®) in eukaryotes
   1806..2392    +  rep_origin     ori: high-copy-number ColE1/pMB1/pBR322/pUC origin of replication
   2578..2717    -  misc_feature   bom: basis of mobility region from pBR322
   2819..3010    -  CDS            rop: Rop protein, which maintains plasmids at low copy number; rop
   3027..3407    +  CDS            YPB1_ECOLX: Protein predicted: Swiss-Prot protein existence level 4. From Escherichia coli.
   3479..3770    -  CDS            TcR (fragment): tetracycline efflux protein; tet; confers resistance to tetracycline
   3785..3806    -  protein_bind   CAP binding site: CAP binding activates transcription in the presence of cAMP. E. coli catabolite activator protein
   3819..4901    -  CDS            lacI: lac repressor; lacI; The lac repressor binds to the lac operator to inhibit transcription in E. coli. This inhibition can be relieved by adding lactose or isopropyl-β-D-thiogalactopyranoside (IPTG).
   4902..4979    -  promoter       lacI promoter: lacI
   4987..5266    -  CDS            TcR (fragment): tetracycline efflux protein; tet; confers resistance to tetracycline
