[The description below was written by a language model from this plasmid's Addgene catalogue record and pLannotate feature annotations shown in this document.]
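Description:
BioBrick pET-24a(+) is an empty-backbone bacterial expression vector derived from pET-24a(+), adapted so that T7-driven protein overexpression cassettes for E. coli can be assembled using the BioBrick standard. The original polylinker was replaced with one carrying the four standard BioBrick sites (EcoRI and XbaI in the prefix, SpeI and PstI in the suffix, each flanked by NotI), and these four sites were eliminated from the rest of the plasmid. The plasmid is selected with kanamycin through an aph(3')-Ia KanR gene and replicates from a ColE1/pBR322-type origin. The catalogue lists it as high copy, although the feature table also shows the rop gene and bom region typical of pBR322-derived pET backbones. An f1 origin is present, and short tetracycline-resistance fragments are backbone remnants rather than functional markers. The catalogue gives a backbone size of 5,018 bp, while the sequenced record is 5,273 nt.

Between the prefix and suffix sits a compact expression unit: a T7 RNA polymerase promoter followed by a lac operator, the epsilon translation enhancer and Shine-Dalgarno sequence (annotated as the T7 gene 10 ribosome binding site), and an NdeI site supplying the ATG start codon. This leads into a placeholder minigene containing an XhoI site and a VSV in vitro transcription terminator, then a stop codon and a 119-nucleotide Tphi T7 terminator. The short "SET1" fragment called by the annotation software falls within this region and is probably a similarity match to T7 gene 10-derived sequence rather than an intended tag. A plasmid-borne lacI gene with its own promoter supplies repressor, so expression is IPTG-inducible in hosts that provide T7 RNA polymerase. Coding sequences are inserted by restriction cloning, and complete units can be combined for multigene expression in vitro or in vivo.
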