Addgene plasmid #117802: BioBrick pET-24a(+)
Purpose: (Empty Backbone) BioBrick pET vector for protein overexpression in E. coli
Depositing lab: Anthony Forster. Depositing organization: Vanderbilt University. Publication: Engineering multigene expression in vitro and in vivo with small terminators for T7 RNA polymerase. Du L, Gao R, Forster AC. Biotechnol Bioeng. 2009 Dec 15;104(6):1189-96. doi: 10.1002/bit.22491. PubMed 19650080.
Backbone
  Vector backbone: pET-24a(+)
  Backbone size (bp): 5018
  Modifications to backbone: Modifications to backbone: polylinker changed to contain the four standard BioBrick restriction sites EcoRI, XbaI, SpeI and PstI; the remaining sequence lacks these 4 BioBrick sites. The 5’-to-3’ annotation of the insert is BglII, BioBrick prefix (EcoRI, NotI, XbaI), T7 RNA polymerase promoter, lac operator, epsilon translation enhancer, Shine-Dalgarno sequence, NdeI/ATG start codon, minigene (including XhoI site and VSV in vitro transcription terminator), stop codon, 119-nucleotide Tphi transcription terminator, BioBrick suffix (SpeI, NotI, PstI) and BspEI (not unique).
  Vector type: Escherichia coli
Growth in bacteria
  Bacterial resistance: Kanamycin, 50 μg/mL
  Growth temperature: 37°C
  Growth strain: DH5alpha
  Copy number: High Copy
Gene/Insert
  Cloning method: Restriction Enzyme
Terms and licenses: Academic/Nonprofit Terms; Industry Terms: Not Available to Industry
How to cite: BioBrick pET-24a(+) was a gift from Anthony Forster (Addgene plasmid # 117802 ; http://n2t.net/addgene:117802 ; RRID:Addgene_117802)
